Addgene plasmid #227464: pk335-CARGO-3mer-36kb-USF
Purpose: 3-mer gRNA array targeting Sp dCas9/Cas9 to the Prdm8-Fgf5 locus
Depositing lab: Joanna Wysocka. Depositing organization: Stanford University. Publication: Long-range regulation of transcription scales with genomic distance in a gene-specific manner. Jensen CL, Chen LF, Swigut T, Crocker OJ, Yao D, Bassik MC, Ferrell JE Jr, Boettiger AN, Wysocka J. Mol Cell. 2025 Jan 16;85(2):347-361.e7. doi: 10.1016/j.molcel.2024.10.021. Epub 2024 Dec 2. PubMed 39626660.
Backbone
  Vector backbone: pk335-BFP
  Vector type: CRISPR
  Selectable markers: Neomycin (select with G418) ; TagBFP
Growth in bacteria
  Bacterial resistance: Kanamycin, 50 μg/mL
  Growth temperature: 37°C
  Growth strain: NEB Stable
  Copy number: High Copy
Gene/Insert
  Gene/Insert name: CARGO to 36kb Upstream Fgf5 (alt name: CARGOMid)
  gRNA/shRNA sequence: CTTTGCATGGAATTTCCCTT, ATCTGCACTGGCACAAGGTC, AGTATCTGCCTGACGGACCC
  Species: M. musculus (mouse), Synthetic
  Cloning method: Other
Terms and licenses: Academic/Nonprofit Terms; Industry Terms: Not Available to Industry
How to cite: pk335-CARGO-3mer-36kb-USF was a gift from Joanna Wysocka (Addgene plasmid # 227464 ; http://n2t.net/addgene:227464 ; RRID:Addgene_227464)
