[The description below was written by a language model from this plasmid's Addgene catalogue record and pLannotate feature annotations shown in this document.]
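Description:
pk335-CARGO-3mer-36kb-USF is a mammalian CRISPR guide-RNA array plasmid built on the pk335-BFP backbone. It delivers three Streptococcus pyogenes-type guides that direct Cas9 or dCas9 to a site about 36 kb upstream of Fgf5, within the mouse Prdm8-Fgf5 locus. The plasmid does not encode a Cas9 protein, so this must be supplied separately. The 6.6 kb sequence carries a tandem array of alternating human U6 (RNA polymerase III) promoters and Cas9 scaffold (tracrRNA-derived) segments. Each guide is therefore transcribed from its own U6 unit rather than processed from a single long transcript. The automated annotation finds four U6 promoters and four scaffold fragments, whereas the catalogue lists three guides. The record does not explain this difference; the outermost promoter and scaffold may be flanking remnants of the array assembly.

Downstream of the array, a CMV enhancer/chicken β-actin promoter with a hybrid intron drives mammalian codon-optimised TagBFP, terminated by a bGH polyadenylation signal. This gives a blue fluorescent readout for identifying or sorting transfected cells. A single Tn5 NeoR/KanR gene sits behind tandem mouse PGK and bacterial EM7 promoters, so it confers G418 resistance in mammalian cells and kanamycin resistance in E. coli. The plasmid replicates from a high-copy ColE1/pUC origin, and the recombination-tolerant strain listed for propagation suits the repetitive array.

Other annotated elements are a φC31 attB site, which could support integrase-mediated genomic insertion, a single AAV2 ITR, an f1 origin, and a β-lactamase fragment that appears to be a backbone remnant. The associated work concerns how transcriptional regulation scales with genomic distance, which fits a role in targeting dCas9-based reagents to a defined position near Fgf5.
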