Features (pLannotate 1.2.2; 24 found; start..end, strand, type, name):
      1..589     +  rep_origin     ori: high-copy-number ColE1/pMB1/pBR322/pUC origin of replication
    669..736     +  misc_RNA       tracrRNA (fragment): trans-activating CRISPR RNA for the Streptococcus pyogenes CRISPR/Cas9 system
    768..999     +  promoter       U6 promoter: RNA polymerase III promoter for human U6 snRNA
   1047..1114    +  misc_RNA       tracrRNA (fragment): trans-activating CRISPR RNA for the Streptococcus pyogenes CRISPR/Cas9 system
   1146..1377    +  promoter       U6 promoter: RNA polymerase III promoter for human U6 snRNA
   1425..1492    +  misc_RNA       tracrRNA (fragment): trans-activating CRISPR RNA for the Streptococcus pyogenes CRISPR/Cas9 system
   1524..1755    +  promoter       U6 promoter: RNA polymerase III promoter for human U6 snRNA
   1803..1870    +  misc_RNA       tracrRNA (fragment): trans-activating CRISPR RNA for the Streptococcus pyogenes CRISPR/Cas9 system
   1902..2133    +  promoter       U6 promoter: RNA polymerase III promoter for human U6 snRNA
   2162..2447    +  enhancer       CMV enhancer: human cytomegalovirus immediate early enhancer; contains an 18-bp deletion relative to the standard CMV enhancer
   2449..2728    +  promoter       chicken β-actin promoter: No description available
   2729..2956    +  intron         hybrid intron: hybrid between chicken β-actin (CBA) and minute virus of mice (MMV) introns (Gray et al., 2011)
   2974..3675    +  CDS            TagBFP: monomeric blue fluorescent protein mammalian codon-optimized
   3706..3817    +  polyA_signal   bGH poly(A) signal: bovine growth hormone polyadenylation signal
   3917..3986    +  protein_bind   attB: attB site for the φC31 integrase (Groth et al., 2000) phage φC31 integrase
   3989..4129    +  repeat_region  AAV2 ITR: inverted terminal repeat of adeno-associated virus serotype 2 inverted
   4134..4185    -  misc_feature   bom (fragment): basis of mobility region from pBR322
   4204..4659    +  rep_origin     f1 ori (sequence partly withheld): f1 bacteriophage origin of replication; arrow indicates direction of (+) strand synthesis
   4660..4701    -  misc_feature   bom (fragment): basis of mobility region from pBR322
   4702..5188    +  promoter       PGK promoter: mouse phosphoglycerate kinase 1 promoter
   5210..5257    +  promoter       EM7 promoter: synthetic bacterial promoter&nbsp
   5277..6080    +  CDS            NeoR/KanR: aminoglycoside phosphotransferase from Tn5; aph(3')-II (or nptII); confers resistance to neomycin, kanamycin, and G418 (Geneticin®)
   6084..6120    +  polyA_signal   PGK poly(A) signal (fragment): mouse phosphoglycerate kinase 1 polyadenylation signal
   6129..6423    +  CDS            bla(M) (fragment): β-lactamase lacking the signal sequence; bla(M); allows cytosolic expression of β-lactamase
>Addgene plasmid #227464 | pk335-CARGO-3mer-36kb-USF | addgene full sequence | sequence record 452312 | Addgene NGS Result
TTGAGATCCTTTTTTTCTGCGCGTAATCTGCTGCTTGCAAACAAAAAAACCACCGCTACCAGCGGTGGTT
TGTTTGCCGGATCAAGAGCTACCAACTCTTTTTCCGAAGGTAACTGGCTTCAGCAGAGCGCAGATACCAA
ATACTGTTCTTCTAGTGTAGCCGTAGTTAGGCCACCACTTCAAGAACTCTGTAGCACCGCCTACATACCT
CGCTCTGCTAATCCTGTTACCAGTGGCTGCTGCCAGTGGCGATAAGTCGTGTCTTACCGGGTTGGACTCA
AGACGATAGTTACCGGATAAGGCGCAGCGGTCGGGCTGAACGGGGGGTTCGTGCACACAGCCCAGCTTGG
AGCGAACGACCTACACCGAACTGAGATACCTACAGCGTGAGCTATGAGAAAGCGCCACGCTTCCCGAAGG
GAGAAAGGCGGACAGGTATCCGGTAAGCGGCAGGGTCGGAACAGGAGAGCGCACGAGGGAGCTTCCAGGG
GGAAACGCCTGGTATCTTTATAGTCCTGTCGGGTTTCGCCACCTCTGACTTGAGCGTCGATTTTTGTGAT
GCTCGTCAGGGGGGCGGAGCCTATGGAAAAACGCCAGCAACGCGGCCTTTTTACGGTTCCTGGCCTTTTG
CTGGCCTTTTGCTCACATGTGTTTAAGAGCTATGCTGGAAACAGCATAGCAAGTTTAAATAAGGCTAGTC
CGTTATCAACTTGAAAAAGTGGCACCGAGTCGGTGCTTTTTTTCTCGAGTACTAGGATCCATTAGGCTTT
CCCATGATTCCTTCATATTTGCATATACGATACAAGGCTGTTAGAGAGATAATTGGAATTAATTTGACTG
TAAACACAAAGATATTAGTACAAAATACGTGACGTAGAAAGTAATAATTTCTTGGGTAGTTTGCAGTTTT
AAAATTATGTTTTAAAATGGACTATCATATGCTTACCGTAACTTGAAAGTATTTCGATTTCTTGGCTTTA
TATATCTTGTGGAAAGGACGAAACACCGCTTTGCATGGAATTTCCCTTGTTTAAGAGCTATGCTGGAAAC
AGCATAGCAAGTTTAAATAAGGCTAGTCCGTTATCAACTTGAAAAAGTGGCACCGAGTCGGTGCTTTTTT
TCTCGAGTACTAGGATCCATTAGGCTTTCCCATGATTCCTTCATATTTGCATATACGATACAAGGCTGTT
AGAGAGATAATTGGAATTAATTTGACTGTAAACACAAAGATATTAGTACAAAATACGTGACGTAGAAAGT
AATAATTTCTTGGGTAGTTTGCAGTTTTAAAATTATGTTTTAAAATGGACTATCATATGCTTACCGTAAC
TTGAAAGTATTTCGATTTCTTGGCTTTATATATCTTGTGGAAAGGACGAAACACCGATCTGCACTGGCAC
AAGGTCGTTTAAGAGCTATGCTGGAAACAGCATAGCAAGTTTAAATAAGGCTAGTCCGTTATCAACTTGA
AAAAGTGGCACCGAGTCGGTGCTTTTTTTCTCGAGTACTAGGATCCATTAGGCTTTCCCATGATTCCTTC
ATATTTGCATATACGATACAAGGCTGTTAGAGAGATAATTGGAATTAATTTGACTGTAAACACAAAGATA
TTAGTACAAAATACGTGACGTAGAAAGTAATAATTTCTTGGGTAGTTTGCAGTTTTAAAATTATGTTTTA
AAATGGACTATCATATGCTTACCGTAACTTGAAAGTATTTCGATTTCTTGGCTTTATATATCTTGTGGAA
AGGACGAAACACCGAGTATCTGCCTGACGGACCCGTTTAAGAGCTATGCTGGAAACAGCATAGCAAGTTT
AAATAAGGCTAGTCCGTTATCAACTTGAAAAAGTGGCACCGAGTCGGTGCTTTTTTTCTCGAGTACTAGG
ATCCATTAGGCTTTCCCATGATTCCTTCATATTTGCATATACGATACAAGGCTGTTAGAGAGATAATTGG
AATTAATTTGACTGTAAACACAAAGATATTAGTACAAAATACGTGACGTAGAAAGTAATAATTTCTTGGG
TAGTTTGCAGTTTTAAAATTATGTTTTAAAATGGACTATCATATGCTTACCGTAACTTGAAAGTATTTCG
ATTTCTTGGCTTTATATATCTTGTGGAAAGGACGAAACACCGTTTTTTTTCTAGAGGTACCCGTTACATA
ACTTACGGTAAATGGCCCGCCTGGCTGACCGCCCAACGACCCCCGCCCATTGACGTCAATAGTAACGCCA
ATAGGGACTTTCCATTGACGTCAATGGGTGGAGTATTTACGGTAAACTGCCCACTTGGCAGTACATCAAG
TGTATCATATGCCAAGTACGCCCCCTATTGACGTCAATGACGGTAAATGGCCCGCCTGGCATTGTGCCCA
GTACATGACCTTATGGGACTTTCCTACTTGGCAGTACATCTACGTATTAGTCATCGCTATTACCATGGTC
GAGGTGAGCCCCACGTTCTGCTTCACTCTCCCCATCTCCCCCCCCTCCCCACCCCCAATTTTGTATTTAT
TTATTTTTTAATTATTTTGTGCAGCGATGGGGGCGGGGGGGGGGGGGGGGGGCGCGCGCSAGGSGGGGSG
GGGSGGGGSGAGGGGSGGGGSGGGGSGAGGSGGAGAGGTGCGGCGGCAGCCAATCAGAGCGGCGCGCTCC
GAAAGTTTCCTTTTATGGCGAGGCGGCGGCGGCGGCGGCCCTATAAAAAGCGAAGCGCGCGGCGGGCGGG
AGTCGCTGCGCGCTGCCTTCGCCCCGTGCCCCGCTCCGCCGCCGCCTCGCGCCGCCCGCCCCGGCTCTGA
CTGACCGCGTTACTCCCACAGGTGAGCGGGCGGGACGGCCCTTCTCCTCCGGGCTGTAATTAGCTGAGCA
AGAGGTAAGGGTTTAAGGGATGGTTGGTTGGTGGGGTATTAATGTTTAATTACCTGGAGCACCTGCCTGA
AATCACTTTTTTTCAGGTTGGACCGGTGCCACCATGAGCGAGCTGATTAAGGAGAACATGCACATGAAGC
TGTACATGGAGGGCACCGTGGACAACCATCACTTCAAGTGCACATCCGAGGGCGAAGGCAAGCCCTACGA
GGGCACCCAGACCATGAGAATCAAGGTGGTCGAGGGCGGCCCTCTCCCCTTCGCCTTCGACATCCTGGCT
ACTAGCTTCCTCTACGGCAGCAAGACCTTCATCAACCACACCCAGGGCATCCCCGACTTCTTCAAGCAGT
CCTTCCCTGAGGGCTTCACATGGGAGAGAGTCACCACATACGATGACGGGGGCGTGCTGACCGCTACCCA
GGACACCAGCCTCCAGGACGGCTGCCTCATCTACAACGTCAAGATCAGAGGGGTGAACTTCACATCCAAC
GGCCCTGTGATGCAGAAGAAAACACTCGGCTGGGAGGCCTTCACCGAGACGCTGTACCCCGCTGACGGCG
GCCTGGAAGGCAGAAACGACATGGCCCTGAAGCTCGTGGGCGGGAGCCATCTGATCGCAAACATCAAGAC
CACATATAGATCCAAGAAACCCGCTAAGAACCTCAAGATGCCTGGCGTCTACTATGTGGACTACAGACTG
GAAAGAATCAAGGAGGCCAACAACGAAACCTACGTCGAGCAGCACGAGGTGGCAGTGGCCAGATACTGCG
ACCTCCCTAGCAAACTGGGGCACAAGCTTAATTAAGAATTCCTAGAGCTCGCTGATCAGCCTCGACTGTG
CCTTCTAGTTGCCAGCCATCTGTTGTTTGCCCCTCCCCCGTGCCTTCCTTGACCCTGGAAGGTGCCACTC
CCACTGTCCTTTCCTAATAAAATGAGGAAATTGCATCGCATTGTCTGAGTAGGTGTCATTCTATTCTGGG
GGGTGGGGTGGGGCAGGACAGCAAGGGGGAGGATTGGGAAGAGAATAGCAGGCATGCTGGGGAGCTCTCG
AAGCCGCGGTGCGGGTGCCAGGGCGTGCCCTTGGGCTCCCCGGGCGCGTACTCCACCTCACCCATCGCAG
GAACCCCTAGTGATGGAGTTGGCCACTCCCTCTCTGCGCGCTCGCTCGCTCACTGAGGCCGGGCGACCAA
AGGTCGCCCGACGCCCGGGCTTTGCCCGGGCGGCCTCAGTGAGCGAGCGAGCGCGCAGCTGCCTGCAGGG
GCGCCTGATGCGGTATTTTCTCCTTACGCATCTGTGCGGTATTTCACACCGCATA
[95 nt withheld, positions 4186-4280]
T
[46 nt withheld, positions 4282-4327]
C
[141 nt withheld, positions 4329-4469]
CCTTTGACGTTGGAGTCCACGTTCTTT
[37 nt withheld, positions 4497-4533]
ACTCTATCTCGGGCTATTCTTTTGATTTATAAGGGATTTTGCCGATTTCGGTCTATTGGTTAAAAAATGA
GCTGATTTAACAAAAATTTAACGCGAATTTTAACAAAATATTAACGTTTACAATTTTATGGTGCACTCTC
AGTACAATCTGCTCTGATGCCGCATAGTGCTTTTCCCAAGGCAGTCTGGAGCATGCGCTTTAGCAGCCCC
GCTGGGCACTTGGCGCTACACAAGTGGCCTCTGGCCTCGCACACATTCCACATCCACCGGTAGGCGCCAA
CCGGCTCCGTTCTTTGGTGGCCCCTTCGCGCCACCTTCTACTCCTCCCCTAGTCAGGAAGTTCCCCCCCG
CCCCGCAGCTCGCGTCGTGCAGGACGTGACAAATGGAAGTAGCACGTCTCACTAGTCTCGTGCAGATGGA
CAGCACCGCTGAGCAATGGAAGCGGGTAGGCCTTTGGGGCAGCGGCCAATAGCAGCTTTGCTCCTTCGCT
TTCTGGGCTCAGAGGCTGGGAAGGGGTGGGTCCGGGGGCGGGCTCAGGGGCGGGCTCAGGGGCGGGGCGG
GCGCCCGAAGGTCCTCCGGAGGCCCGGCATTCTGCACGCTTCAAAAGCGCACGTCTGCCGCGCTGTTCTC
CTCTTCCTCATCTCCGGGCCTTTCGACCGATCATCAAGCTGCACGTGTTGACAATTAATCATCGGCATAG
TATATCGGCATAGTATAATACGACTCACTATAGGAGGGCCACCATGGGATCGGCCATTGAACAAGATGGA
TTGCACGCAGGTTCTCCGGCCGCTTGGGTGGAGAGGCTATTCGGCTATGACTGGGCACAACAGACAATCG
GCTGCTCTGATGCCGCCGTGTTCCGGCTGTCAGCGCAGGGGCGCCCGGTTCTTTTTGTCAAGACCGACCT
GTCCGGTGCCCTGAATGAACTGCAGGACGAGGCAGCGCGGCTATCGTGGCTGGCCACGACGGGCGTTCCT
TGCGCAGCTGTGCTCGACGTTGTCACTGAAGCGGGAAGGGACTGGCTGCTATTGGGCGAAGTGCCGGGGC
AGGATCTCCTGTCATCTCACCTTGCTCCTGCCGAGAAAGTATCCATCATGGCTGATGCAATGCGGCGGCT
GCATACGCTTGATCCGGCTACCTGCCCATTCGACCACCAAGCGAAACATCGCATCGAGCGAGCACGTACT
CGGATGGAAGCCGGTCTTGTCGATCAGGATGATCTGGACGAAGAGCATCAGGGGCTCGCGCCAGCCGAAC
TGTTCGCCAGGCTCAAGGCGCGCATGCCCGACGGCGAGGATCTCGTCGTGACCCATGGCGATGCCTGCTT
GCCGAATATCATGGTGGAAAATGGCCGCTTTTCTGGATTCATCGACTGTGGCCGGCTGGGTGTGGCGGAC
CGCTATCAGGACATAGCGTTGGCTACCCGTGATATTGCTGAAGAGCTTGGCGGCGAATGGGCTGACCGCT
TCCTCGTGCTTTACGGTATCGCCGCTCCCGATTCGCAGCGCATCGCCTTCTATCGCCTTCTTGACGAGTT
CTTCTGATCGAGAAATTGATGATCTATTAAACAATAAAGACGTCCACATGGAAGTGCAAACTATTAACTG
GCGAACTACTTACTCTAGCTTCCCGGCAACAATTAATAGACTGGATGGAGGCGGATAAAGTTGCAGGACC
ACTTCTGCGCTCGGCCCTTCCGGCTGGCTGGTTTATTGCTGATAAATCTGGAGCCGGTGAGCGTGGAAGC
CGCGGTATCATTGCAGCACTGGGGCCAGATGGTAAGCCCTCCCGTATCGTAGTTATCTACACGACGGGGA
GTCAGGCAACTATGGATGAACGAAATAGACAGATCGCTGAGATAGGTGCCTCACTGATTAAGCATTGGTA
ACTGTCAGACCAAGTTTACTCATATATACTTTAGATTGATTTAAAACTTCATTTTTAATTTAAAAGGATC
TAGGTGAAGATCCTTTTTGATAATCTCATGACCAAAATCCCTTAACGTGAGTTTTCGTTCCACTGAGCGT
CAGACCCCGTAGAAAAGATCAAAGGATCTTC
